Addgene plasmid #81486: pDONR223_ELF1_p.P32S
Purpose: Gateway Donor vector containing ELF1 , part of the Target Accelerator Plasmid Collection.
Depositing lab: Jesse Boehm & William Hahn & David Root. Depositing organization: Broad Institute. Publication: Systematic Functional Interrogation of Rare Cancer Variants Identifies Oncogenic Alleles. Kim E, Ilic N, Shrestha Y, Zou L, Kamburov A, Zhu C, Yang X, Lubonja R, Tran N, Nguyen C, Lawrence MS, Piccioni F, Bagul M, Doench JG, Chouinard CR, Wu X, Hogstrom L, Natoli T, Tamayo P, Horn H, Corsello SM, Lage K, Root DE, Subramanian A, Golub TR, Getz G, Boehm JS, Hahn WC. Cancer Discov. 2016 Jul;6(7):714-26. doi: 10.1158/2159-8290.CD-16-0160. Epub 2016 May 4. PubMed 27147599.
Backbone
  Vector backbone: pDONR223
  Backbone manufacturer: Invitrogen
  Backbone size w/o insert (bp): 2790
  Vector type: Gateway Entry vector
Growth in bacteria
  Bacterial resistance: Spectinomycin, 50 μg/mL
  Growth temperature: 37°C
  Growth strain: DH5alpha
  Copy number: High Copy
Gene/Insert
  Gene/Insert name: ELF1 (alt name: NM_172373.3)
  Species: H. sapiens (human)
  Mutation: P32S
  Entrez Gene: ELF1 (a.k.a. EFTUD1, RIA1)
  Promoter: None
  Cloning method: Gateway Cloning
  Sequencing primers: 5′ M13pUC-fwd; 3′ M13-Rev
Terms and licenses: Academic/Nonprofit Terms; Industry Terms: Not Available to Industry
Depositor comments: Open state: NO stop codon immediately follows insert
How to cite: pDONR223_ELF1_p.P32S was a gift from Jesse Boehm & William Hahn & David Root (Addgene plasmid # 81486 ; http://n2t.net/addgene:81486 ; RRID:Addgene_81486)
