[The description below was written by a language model from this plasmid's Addgene catalogue record and pLannotate feature annotations shown in this document.]
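Description:
pDONR223_ELF1_p.P32S is a Gateway entry clone built on the Invitrogen pDONR223 backbone and carrying a human ELF1 open reading frame with a P32S substitution. It belongs to the Target Accelerator Plasmid Collection, a set of wild-type and variant ORFs assembled for systematic functional testing of rare cancer-associated alleles. The sequenced plasmid is about 4.65 kb. It replicates in E. coli from a high-copy ColE1/pUC-type origin and is selected with spectinomycin through the aadA (SmR) aminoglycoside adenylyltransferase gene. This gene lies downstream of a fragment of a class 1 integron Pc promoter and a remnant of a gentamicin resistance gene.

The ELF1 coding sequence (about 1.86 kb, annotated as the ETS-family transcription factor ELF1, which activates the LYN and BLK promoters) sits between two attL recombination sites. The automated annotation labels the upstream site attL3 and the downstream one attL2. These sites allow an LR Clonase reaction to transfer the ORF into any compatible destination vector. The record lists no promoter for the insert, so the plasmid serves as a shuttle and archival clone rather than an expression construct. The rrnB T1 and T2 terminators upstream of the cassette insulate it from read-through transcription, and a T7 promoter lies just outside the downstream att site, facing the insert. Short lacI and lacZα fragments are backbone remnants.

The clone is in the "open" configuration, with no stop codon directly after the insert. After transfer, the ORF can therefore be read through into a C-terminal tag or fusion partner supplied by the destination vector. The gene aliases listed in the catalogue entry (EFTUD1, RIA1) do not match the ETS factor identified in the feature table, and the annotated sequence is the better guide to the insert's identity.
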