Features (pLannotate 1.2.2; 12 found; start..end, strand, type, name):
    121..213     +  CDS            lacI (fragment): lac repressor; lacI; The lac repressor binds to the lac operator to inhibit transcription in E. coli. This inhibition can be relieved by adding lactose or isopropyl-β-D-thiogalactopyranoside (IPTG).
    268..295     -  terminator     rrnB T2 terminator: transcription terminator T2 from the E. coli rrnB gene
    427..470     +  terminator     rrnB T1 terminator: Escherichia coli rrnB; transcription terminator T1 from the E. coli rrnB gene
    517..553     -  CDS            lacZα (fragment): LacZα fragment of β-galactosidase; lacZ fragment
    570..665     +  protein_bind   attL3: mutant version of attL; recombination site for the Gateway® LR reaction LR Clonase™
    671..2527    +  CDS            ELF1: ELF1_HUMAN - Experimental evidence at protein level: Swiss-Prot protein existence level 1. Transcription factor that activates the LYN and BLK promoters. Appears to be required for the T-cell-receptor-mediated trans activation of HIV-2 gene expression. Binds specifically to two purine-rich motifs in the HIV-2 enhancer. From Homo sapiens (Human).
   2529..2628    -  protein_bind   attL2: mutant version of attL; recombination site for the Gateway® LR reaction LR Clonase™
   2646..2664    -  promoter       T7 promoter: promoter for bacteriophage T7 RNA polymerase
   2854..2877    +  promoter       Pc promoter (fragment): intI1 (promoter lies within the coding sequence); class 1 integron promoter
   3053..3109    +  CDS            GmR (fragment): gentamycin acetyltransferase; aacC1; confers resistance to gentamycin
   3116..3907    +  CDS            SmR: aminoglycoside adenylyltransferase (Murphy, 1985); aadA; confers resistance to spectinomycin and streptomycin
   4000..4588    +  rep_origin     ori: high-copy-number ColE1/pMB1/pBR322/pUC origin of replication
>Addgene plasmid #81486 | pDONR223_ELF1_p.P32S | addgene full sequence | sequence record 168329 | Addgene NGS result
CTTTCCTGCGTTATCCCCTGATTCTGTGGATAACCGTATTACCGCCTTTGAGTGAGCTGATACCGCTCGC
CGCAGCCGAACGACCGAGCGCAGCGAGTCAGTGAGCGAGGAAGCGGAAGAGCGCCCAATACGCAAACCGC
CTCTCCCCGCGCGTTGGCCGATTCATTAATGCAGCTGGCACGACAGGTTTCCCGACTGGAAAGCGGGCAG
TGAGCGCAACGCAATTAATACGCGTACCGCTAGCCAGGAAGAGTTTGTAGAAACGCAAAAAGGCCATCCG
TCAGGATGGCCTTCTGCTTAGTTTGATGCCTGGCAGTTTATGGCGGGCGTCCTGCCCGCCACCCTCCGGG
CCGTTGCTTCACAACGTTCAAATCCGCTCCCGGCGGATTTGTCCTACTCAGGAGAGCGTTCACCGACAAA
CAACAGATAAAACGAAAGGCCCAGTCTTCCGACTGAGCCTTTCGTTTTATTTGATGCCTGGCAGTTCCCT
ACTCTCGCGTTAACGCTAGCATGGATGTTTTCCCAGTCACGACGTTGTAAAACGACGGCCAGTCTTAAGC
TCGGGCCCCAAATAATGATTTTATTTTGACTGATAGTGACCTGTTCGTTGCAACAAATTGATGAGCAATG
CTTTTTTATAATGCCAACTTTGTACAAAAAAGTTGGCACCATGGCTGCTGTTGTCCAACAGAACGACCTA
GTATTTGAATTTGCTAGTAACGTCATGGAGGATGAACGACAGCTTGGTGATCCAGCTATTTTTTCTGCCG
TAATTGTGGAACATGTTCCTGGTGCTGATATTCTCAATAGTTATGCCGGTCTAGCCTGTGTGGAAGAGCC
CAATGACATGATTACTGAGAGTTCACTGGATGTTGCTGAAGAAGAAATCATAGACGATGATGATGATGAC
ATCACCCTTACAGTTGAAGCTTCTTGTCATGACGGGGATGAAACAATTGAAACTATTGAGGCTGCTGAGG
CACTCCTCAATATGGATTCCCCTGGCCCTATGCTGGATGAAAAACGAATAAATAATAATATATTTAGTTC
ACCTGAAGATGACATGGTTGTTGCCCCAGTCACCCATGTGTCCGTCACATTAGATGGGATTCCTGAAGTG
ATGGAAACACAGCAGGTGCAAGAAAAATATGCAGACTCACCGGGAGCCTCATCACCAGAACAGCCTAAGA
GGAAAAAAGGAAGAAAAACTAAACCACCACGACCAGATTCCCCAGCCACTACGCCAAATATATCTGTGAA
GAAGAAAAACAAAGATGGAAAGGGAAACACAATTTATCTTTGGGAGTTTTTACTGGCACTGCTCCAGGAC
AAGGCTACTTGTCCTAAATACATCAAGTGGACCCAGCGAGAGAAAGGCATTTTTAAATTGGTGGATTCTA
AAGCAGTGTCCAGGTTGTGGGGGAAGCACAAAAACAAACCTGATATGAATTATGAGACCATGGGAAGAGC
ACTCAGGTACTATTACCAAAGGGGTATTCTGGCAAAAGTGGAAGGTCAGCGCTTGGTGTATCAGTTTAAA
GAAATGCCAAAAGATCTTATATATATAAATGATGAGGATCCAAGTTCCAGCATAGAGTCTTCAGATCCAT
CACTATCTTCATCAGCCACTTCAAATAGGAATCAAACCAGCCGGTCGAGAGTATCTTCAAGTCCAGGGGT
AAAAGGAGGAGCCACTACAGTTCTAAAACCAGGGAATTCTAAAGCTGCAAAACCCAAAGATCCTGTGGAA
GTTGCACAACCATCAGAAGTTTTGAGGACAGTGCAGCCCACGCAGTCTCCATATCCTACCCAGCTCTTCC
GGACTGTTCATGTAGTACAGCCAGTACAGGCTGTCCCAGAGGGAGAAGCAGCTAGAACCAGTACCATGCA
GGATGAAACATTAAATTCTTCCGTTCAGAGTATTAGGACTATACAGGCTCCAACCCAAGTTCCAGTGGTT
GTGTCTCCTAGGAATCAGCAGTTGCATACAGTAACACTCCAAACAGTGCCACTCACAACAGTTATAGCCA
GCACAGATCCATCAGCAGGTACTGGATCTCAGAAGTTTATTTTACAAGCCATTCCATCATCACAGCCCAT
GACAGTACTGAAAGAAAATGTCATGCTGCAGTCACAAAAGGCGGGCTCTCCTCCTTCAATTGTCTTGGGC
CCTGCCCAGGTTCAGCAGGTCCTTACTAGCAATGTTCAGACCATTTGCAATGGAACCGTCAGTGTGGCTT
CCTCTCCATCCTTCAGTGCTACTGCACCTGTGGTGACCTTTTCTCCTCGCAGTTCACAGCTGGTTGCTCA
CCCACCTGGCACTGTAATCACTTCAGTTATCAAAACTCAAGAAACAAAAACTCTTACACAGGAAGTAGAG
AAAAAGGAATCTGAAGATCATTTGAAAGAGAACACTGAGAAAACGGAGCAGCAGCCACAGCCTTATGTGA
TGGTAGTGTCCAGTTCCAATGGATTTACTTCTCAGGTAGCTATGAAACAAAACGAACTGCTGGAACCCAA
CTCTTTTTACCCAACTTTCTTGTACAAAGTTGGCATTATAAGAAAGCATTGCTTATCAATTTGTTGCAAC
GAACAGGTCACTATCAGTCAAAATAAAATCATTATTTGCCATCCAGCTGATATCCCCTATAGTGAGTCGT
ATTACATGGTCATAGCTGTTTCCTGGCAGCTCTGGCCCGTGTCTCAAAATCTCTGATGTTACATTGCACA
AGATAAAAATATATCATCATGCCTCCTCTAGACCAGCCAGGACAGAAATGCCTCGACTTCGCTGCTACCC
AAGGTTGCCGGGTGACGCACACCGTGGAAACGGATGAAGGCACGAACCCAGTGGACATAAGCCTGTTCGG
TTCGTAAGCTGTAATGCAAGTAGCGTATGCGCTCACGCAACTGGTCCAGAACCTTGACCGAACGCAGCGG
TGGTAACGGCGCAGTGGCGGTTTTCATGGCTTGTTATGACTGTTTTTTTGGGGTACAGTCTATGCCTCGG
GCATCCAAGCAGCAAGCGCGTTACGCCGTGGGTCGATGTTTGATGTTATGGAGCAGCAACGATGTTACGC
AGCAGGGCAGTCGCCCTAAAACAAAGTTAAACATTATGAGGGAAGCGGTGATCGCCGAAGTATCGACTCA
ACTATCAGAGGTAGTTGGCGTCATCGAGCGCCATCTCGAACCGACGTTGCTGGCCGTACATTTGTACGGC
TCCGCAGTGGATGGCGGCCTGAAGCCACACAGTGATATTGATTTGCTGGTTACGGTGACCGTAAGGCTTG
ATGAAACAACGCGGCGAGCTTTGATCAACGACCTTTTGGAAACTTCGGCTTCCCCTGGAGAGAGCGAGAT
TCTCCGCGCTGTAGAAGTCACCATTGTTGTGCACGACGACATCATTCCGTGGCGTTATCCAGCTAAGCGC
GAACTGCAATTTGGAGAATGGCAGCGCAATGACATTCTTGCAGGTATCTTCGAGCCAGCCACGATCGACA
TTGATCTGGCTATCTTGCTGACAAAAGCAAGAGAACATAGCGTTGCCTTGGTAGGTCCAGCGGCGGAGGA
ACTCTTTGATCCGGTTCCTGAACAGGATCTATTTGAGGCGCTAAATGAAACCTTAACGCTATGGAACTCG
CCGCCCGACTGGGCTGGCGATGAGCGAAATGTAGTGCTTACGTTGTCCCGCATTTGGTACAGCGCAGTAA
CCGGCAAAATCGCGCCGAAGGATGTCGCTGCCGACTGGGCAATGGAGCGCCTGCCGGCCCAGTATCAGCC
CGTCATACTTGAAGCTAGACAGGCTTATCTTGGACAAGAAGAAGATCGCTTGGCCTCGCGCGCAGATCAG
TTGGAAGAATTTGTCCACTACGTGAAAGGCGAGATCACCAAGGTAGTCGGCAAATAACCCTCGAGCCACC
CATGACCAAAATCCCTTAACGTGAGTTACGCGTCGTTCCACTGAGCGTCAGACCCCGTAGAAAAGATCAA
AGGATCTTCTTGAGATCCTTTTTTTCTGCGCGTAATCTGCTGCTTGCAAACAAAAAAACCACCGCTACCA
GCGGTGGTTTGTTTGCCGGATCAAGAGCTACCAACTCTTTTTCCGAAGGTAACTGGCTTCAGCAGAGCGC
AGATACCAAATACTGTTCTTCTAGTGTAGCCGTAGTTAGGCCACCACTTCAAGAACTCTGTAGCACCGCC
TACATACCTCGCTCTGCTAATCCTGTTACCAGTGGCTGCTGCCAGTGGCGATAAGTCGTGTCTTACCGGG
TTGGACTCAAGACGATAGTTACCGGATAAGGCGCAGCGGTCGGGCTGAACGGGGGGTTCGTGCACACAGC
CCAGCTTGGAGCGAACGACCTACACCGAACTGAGATACCTACAGCGTGAGCTATGAGAAAGCGCCACGCT
TCCCGAAGGGAGAAAGGCGGACAGGTATCCGGTAAGCGGCAGGGTCGGAACAGGAGAGCGCACGAGGGAG
CTTCCAGGGGGAAACGCCTGGTATCTTTATAGTCCTGTCGGGTTTCGCCACCTCTGACTTGAGCGTCGAT
TTTTGTGATGCTCGTCAGGGGGGCGGAGCCTATGGAAAAACGCCAGCAACGCGGCCTTTTTACGGTTCCT
GGCCTTTTGCTGGCCTTTTGCTCACATGTT
