>Addgene plasmid #81486 | pDONR223_ELF1_p.P32S | depositor partial sequence | sequence record 154805 | Insert sequence
ATGGCTGCTGTTGTCCAACAGAACGACCTAGTATTTGAATTTGCTAGTAACGTCATGGAGGATGAACGAC
AGCTTGGTGATCCAGCTATTTTTTCTGCCGTAATTGTGGAACATGTTCCTGGTGCTGATATTCTCAATAG
TTATGCCGGTCTAGCCTGTGTGGAAGAGCCCAATGACATGATTACTGAGAGTTCACTGGATGTTGCTGAA
GAAGAAATCATAGACGATGATGATGATGACATCACCCTTACAGTTGAAGCTTCTTGTCATGACGGGGATG
AAACAATTGAAACTATTGAGGCTGCTGAGGCACTCCTCAATATGGATTCCCCTGGCCCTATGCTGGATGA
AAAACGAATAAATAATAATATATTTAGTTCACCTGAAGATGACATGGTTGTTGCCCCAGTCACCCATGTG
TCCGTCACATTAGATGGGATTCCTGAAGTGATGGAAACACAGCAGGTGCAAGAAAAATATGCAGACTCAC
CGGGAGCCTCATCACCAGAACAGCCTAAGAGGAAAAAAGGAAGAAAAACTAAACCACCACGACCAGATTC
CCCAGCCACTACGCCAAATATATCTGTGAAGAAGAAAAACAAAGATGGAAAGGGAAACACAATTTATCTT
TGGGAGTTTTTACTGGCACTGCTCCAGGACAAGGCTACTTGTCCTAAATACATCAAGTGGACCCAGCGAG
AGAAAGGCATTTTTAAATTGGTGGATTCTAAAGCAGTGTCCAGGTTGTGGGGGAAGCACAAAAACAAACC
TGATATGAATTATGAGACCATGGGAAGAGCACTCAGGTACTATTACCAAAGGGGTATTCTGGCAAAAGTG
GAAGGTCAGCGCTTGGTGTATCAGTTTAAAGAAATGCCAAAAGATCTTATATATATAAATGATGAGGATC
CAAGTTCCAGCATAGAGTCTTCAGATCCATCACTATCTTCATCAGCCACTTCAAATAGGAATCAAACCAG
CCGGTCGAGAGTATCTTCAAGTCCAGGGGTAAAAGGAGGAGCCACTACAGTTCTAAAACCAGGGAATTCT
AAAGCTGCAAAACCCAAAGATCCTGTGGAAGTTGCACAACCATCAGAAGTTTTGAGGACAGTGCAGCCCA
CGCAGTCTCCATATCCTACCCAGCTCTTCCGGACTGTTCATGTAGTACAGCCAGTACAGGCTGTCCCAGA
GGGAGAAGCAGCTAGAACCAGTACCATGCAGGATGAAACATTAAATTCTTCCGTTCAGAGTATTAGGACT
ATACAGGCTCCAACCCAAGTTCCAGTGGTTGTGTCTCCTAGGAATCAGCAGTTGCATACAGTAACACTCC
AAACAGTGCCACTCACAACAGTTATAGCCAGCACAGATCCATCAGCAGGTACTGGATCTCAGAAGTTTAT
TTTACAAGCCATTCCATCATCACAGCCCATGACAGTACTGAAAGAAAATGTCATGCTGCAGTCACAAAAG
GCGGGCTCTCCTCCTTCAATTGTCTTGGGCCCTGCCCAGGTTCAGCAGGTCCTTACTAGCAATGTTCAGA
CCATTTGCAATGGAACCGTCAGTGTGGCTTCCTCTCCATCCTTCAGTGCTACTGCACCTGTGGTGACCTT
TTCTCCTCGCAGTTCACAGCTGGTTGCTCACCCACCTGGCACTGTAATCACTTCAGTTATCAAAACTCAA
GAAACAAAAACTCTTACACAGGAAGTAGAGAAAAAGGAATCTGAAGATCATTTGAAAGAGAACACTGAGA
AAACGGAGCAGCAGCCACAGCCTTATGTGATGGTAGTGTCCAGTTCCAATGGATTTACTTCTCAGGTAGC
TATGAAACAAAACGAACTGCTGGAACCCAACTCTTTT
