>Addgene plasmid #81486 | pDONR223_ELF1_p.P32S | addgene partial sequence | sequence record 156493 | M13-F20 5'-TGTAAAACGACGGCCAGT-3'
TTCGTTGCAACAAATTGATGAGCAATGCTTTTTTATAATGCCAACTTTGTACAAAAAAGTTGGCACCATG
GCTGCTGTTGTCCAACAGAACGACCTAGTATTTGAATTTGCTAGTAACGTCATGGAGGATGAACGACAGC
TTGGTGATCCAGCTATTTTTTCTGCCGTAATTGTGGAACATGTTCCTGGTGCTGATATTCTCAATAGTTA
TGCCGGTCTAGCCTGTGTGGAAGAGCCCAATGACATGATTACTGAGAGTTCACTGGATGTTGCTGAAGAA
GAAATCATAGACGATGATGATGATGACATCACCCTTACAGTTGAAGCTTCTTGTCATGACGGGGATGAAA
CAATTGAAACTATTGAGGCTGCTGAGGCACTCCTCAATATGGATTCCCCTGGCCCTATGCTGGATGAAAA
ACGAATAAATAATAATATATTTAGTTCACCTGAAGATGACATGGTTGTTGCCCCAGTCACCCATGTGTCC
GTCACATTAGATGGGATTCCTGAAGTGATGGAAACACAGCAGGTGCAAGAAAAATATGCAGACTCACCGG
GAGCCTCATCACCAGAACAGCCTAAGAGGAAAAAAGGAAGAAAAACTAAACCACCACGACCAGATTCCCC
AGCCACTACGCCAAATATATCTGTGAAGAAGAAAAACAAAGATGGAAAGGGAAACACAATTTATCTTTGG
GAGTTTTTACTGGCACTGCTCCAGGACAAGGCTACTTGTCCTAAATACATCAAGTGGACCCAGCGAGAGA
AAGGCATTTTTAAATTGGTGGATTCTAAAGCAGTGTCCAGGTTGTGGGGGAAGCACAAAAACAAACCTGA
TATGAATTATGAGACCATGGGAAGAGCACTCAGGTACTATTACCAAAGGGGTATTCTGGCAAAAGTGGAA
GGTCAGCGCTTGGTGTATCAGTTTAAAGAAATGCCAAAAGATCTTATATATATAAATGATGAGGATCCAA
GTTCCAGCATAGAGTCTTCAGATCCATCACTATCTTCATCAGCCACTT
